Addgene plasmid #180452: pTCF3 H-2D(d)
Purpose: E. coli expression of soluble MHC protein
Depositing lab: John Altman. Depositing organization: Emory University.
Backbone
  Vector backbone: pET24a+
  Backbone manufacturer: Novagen
  Vector type: Bacterial Expression
Growth in bacteria
  Bacterial resistance: Kanamycin, 50 μg/mL
  Growth temperature: 37°C
  Growth strain: DH5alpha
  Copy number: Low Copy
Gene/Insert
  Gene/Insert name: H-2D(d)
  Species: M. musculus (mouse)
  Mutation: Replacement of transmembrane domain with enzymatic biotinylation site
  GenBank ID: P01900.1
  Tag / fusion protein: BSP41 (C terminal on insert)
  Cloning method: Restriction Enzyme; 5′ cloning site Unknown (unknown if destroyed)
Terms and licenses: Academic/Nonprofit Terms; Industry Terms: Not Available to Industry
Depositor comments: For detailed protocols of expression, purification and use to visualize antigen-specific T cells, please refer to Altman and Davis (2016) Curr. Protoc. Immunol. doi.org/10.1002/cpim.14. We recommend the E. coli BL21(DE3) strain for expression.
How to cite: pTCF3 H-2D(d) was a gift from John Altman (Addgene plasmid # 180452 ; http://n2t.net/addgene:180452 ; RRID:Addgene_180452)
