[The description below was written by a language model from this plasmid's Addgene catalogue record and pLannotate feature annotations shown in this document.]
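Description:
pTCF3 H-2D(d) is a bacterial expression plasmid built on the Novagen pET24a+ backbone for producing a soluble form of the mouse MHC class I heavy chain H-2D(d) in E. coli. It is selected with kanamycin through an aph(3')-Ia KanR gene and replicates from a ColE1/pBR322-type origin. The bom region and rop gene are also present, consistent with the low copy number listed in the record. An f1 origin is present as well, and the short tetracycline-resistance fragments and the partial AmpR promoter annotation appear to be backbone remnants rather than functional markers.

The insert sits in a standard pET cassette: a T7 promoter followed by a lac operator, the T7 gene 10 ribosome binding site, the H2-D1 coding fragment, and a T7 terminator. A plasmid-borne lacI gene supplies repressor. Transcription therefore depends on T7 RNA polymerase and is IPTG-inducible, which is why a DE3 lysogen such as BL21(DE3) is recommended for expression. According to the record, the transmembrane domain has been replaced by a C-terminal BSP41 enzymatic biotinylation site. This tag is not annotated in the feature tables but presumably lies in the unannotated stretch just after the H2-D1 fragment. The backbone's His-tag sequence lies further downstream, and the record does not indicate whether it is translated. The short "SET1" hit is probably an annotation artefact of the vector sequence.

The depositor comments point to use of the protein for visualizing antigen-specific T cells, the typical application of biotinylated soluble MHC reagents. The two sequence records (6,148 and 6,152 nt) give essentially identical feature maps, differing by only a few bases in the backbone.
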