Features (pLannotate 1.2.2; 19 found; start..end, strand, type, name):
     30..48      +  promoter       T7 promoter: promoter for bacteriophage T7 RNA polymerase
     49..73      +  protein_bind   lac operator: The lac repressor binds to the lac operator to inhibit transcription in E. coli. This inhibition can be relieved by adding lactose or isopropyl-β-D-thiogalactopyranoside (IPTG). lac repressor encoded by lacI
     88..110     +  RBS            RBS: efficient ribosome binding site from bacteriophage T7 gene 10 (Olins and Rangwala, 1989)
    121..966     +  CDS            H2-D1 (fragment) (sequence partly withheld): HA12_MOUSE - Experimental evidence at protein level: Swiss-Prot protein existence level 1. Involved in the presentation of foreign antigens to the immune system. From Mus musculus (Mouse).
   1042..1059    +  CDS            9xHis (fragment): 9xHis affinity tag
   1069..1118    +  CDS            SET1 (fragment): solubility-enhancement tag derived from T7 phage gene 10B
   1126..1173    +  terminator     T7 terminator: transcription terminator for bacteriophage T7 RNA polymerase
   1210..1638    +  rep_origin     f1 ori (sequence partly withheld): f1 bacteriophage origin of replication; arrow indicates direction of (+) strand synthesis
   1691..1748    +  promoter       AmpR promoter (fragment): bla
   1757..2572    -  CDS            KanR: aminoglycoside phosphotransferase; aph(3')-Ia; confers resistance to kanamycin in bacteria or G418 (Geneticin®) in eukaryotes
   2694..3282    +  rep_origin     ori: high-copy-number ColE1/pMB1/pBR322/pUC origin of replication
   3468..3607    -  misc_feature   bom: basis of mobility region from pBR322
   3709..3900    -  CDS            rop: Rop protein, which maintains plasmids at low copy number; rop
   3917..4297    +  CDS            YPB1_ECOLX: Protein predicted: Swiss-Prot protein existence level 4. From Escherichia coli.
   4369..4660    -  CDS            TcR (fragment): tetracycline efflux protein; tet; confers resistance to tetracycline
   4675..4696    -  protein_bind   CAP binding site: CAP binding activates transcription in the presence of cAMP. E. coli catabolite activator protein
   4709..5791    -  CDS            lacI: lac repressor; lacI; The lac repressor binds to the lac operator to inhibit transcription in E. coli. This inhibition can be relieved by adding lactose or isopropyl-β-D-thiogalactopyranoside (IPTG).
   5792..5869    -  promoter       lacI promoter: lacI
   5877..8       -  CDS            TcR (fragment) (across the origin): tetracycline efflux protein; tet; confers resistance to tetracycline
>Addgene plasmid #180452 | pTCF3 H-2D(d) | addgene full sequence | sequence record 355110 | Addgene NGS Result
AGAGGATCGAGATCTCGATCCCGCGAAATTAATACGACTCACTATAGGGGAATTGTGAGCGGATAACAAT
TCCCCTCTAGAAATAATTTTGTTTAACTTTAAGAAGGAGATATACATATGGGT
[819 nt withheld, positions 124-942]
GGCAAGGAGGAGCCTCCTTCATCCGGATCCCTGCATCATATTCTGGATGCACAGAAAATGGTGTGGAATC
ATCGTTAAAAGCTTGCGGCCGCACTCGAGCACCACCACCACCACCACTGAGATCCGGCTGCTAACAAAGC
CCGAAAGGAAGCTGAGTTGGCTGCTGCCACCGCTGAGCAATAACTAGCATAACCCCTTGGGGCCTCTAAA
CGGGTCTTGAGGGGTTTTTTGCTGAAAGGAGGAACTATATCCGGATTGGCGAATGGG
[124 nt withheld, positions 1210-1333]
C
[91 nt withheld, positions 1335-1425]
A
[49 nt withheld, positions 1427-1475]
CCTTTGACGTTGGAGTCCACGTTCTTT
[37 nt withheld, positions 1503-1539]
ACCCTATCTCGGTCTATTCTTTTGATTTATAAGGGATTTTGCCGATTTCGGCCTATTGGTTAAAAAATGA
GCTGATTTAACAAAAATTTAACGCGAATTTTAACAAAATATTAACGCTTACAATTTAGGTGGCACTTTTC
GGGGAAATGTGCGCGGAACCCCTATTTGTTTATTTTTCTAAATACATTCAAATATGTATCCGCTCATGAA
TTAATTCTTAGAAAAACTCATCGAGCATCAAATGAAACTGCAATTTATTCATATCAGGATTATCAATACC
ATATTTTTGAAAAAGCCGTTTCTGTAATGAAGGAGAAAACTCACCGAGGCAGTTCCATAGGATGGCAAGA
TCCTGGTATCGGTCTGCGATTCCGACTCGTCCAACATCAATACAACCTATTAATTTCCCCTCGTCAAAAA
TAAGGTTATCAAGTGAGAAATCACCATGAGTGACGACTGAATCCGGTGAGAATGGCAAAAGTTTATGCAT
TTCTTTCCAGACTTGTTCAACAGGCCAGCCATTACGCTCGTCATCAAAATCACTCGCATCAACCAAACCG
TTATTCATTCGTGATTGCGCCTGAGCGAGACGAAATACGCGATCGCTGTTAAAAGGACAATTACAAACAG
GAATCGAATGCAACCGGCGCAGGAACACTGCCAGCGCATCAACAATATTTTCACCTGAATCAGGATATTC
TTCTAATACCTGGAATGCTGTTTTCCCGGGGATCGCAGTGGTGAGTAACCATGCATCATCAGGAGTACGG
ATAAAATGCTTGATGGTCGGAAGAGGCATAAATTCCGTCAGCCAGTTTAGTCTGACCATCTCATCTGTAA
CATCATTGGCAACGCTACCTTTGCCATGTTTCAGAAACAACTCTGGCGCATCGGGCTTCCCATACAATCG
ATAGATTGTCGCACCTGATTGCCCGACATTATCGCGAGCCCATTTATACCCATATAAATCAGCATCCATG
TTGGAATTTAATCGCGGCCTAGAGCAAGACGTTTCCCGTTGAATATGGCTCATAACACCCCTTGTATTAC
TGTTTATGTAAGCAGACAGTTTTATTGTTCATGACCAAAATCCCTTAACGTGAGTTTTCGTTCCACTGAG
CGTCAGACCCCGTAGAAAAGATCAAAGGATCTTCTTGAGATCCTTTTTTTCTGCGCGTAATCTGCTGCTT
GCAAACAAAAAAACCACCGCTACCAGCGGTGGTTTGTTTGCCGGATCAAGAGCTACCAACTCTTTTTCCG
AAGGTAACTGGCTTCAGCAGAGCGCAGATACCAAATACTGTCCTTCTAGTGTAGCCGTAGTTAGGCCACC
ACTTCAAGAACTCTGTAGCACCGCCTACATACCTCGCTCTGCTAATCCTGTTACCAGTGGCTGCTGCCAG
TGGCGATAAGTCGTGTCTTACCGGGTTGGACTCAAGACGATAGTTACCGGATAAGGCGCAGCGGTCGGGC
TGAACGGGGGGTTCGTGCACACAGCCCAGCTTGGAGCGAACGACCTACACCGAACTGAGATACCTACAGC
GTGAGCTATGAGAAAGCGCCACGCTTCCCGAAGGGAGAAAGGCGGACAGGTATCCGGTAAGCGGCAGGGT
CGGAACAGGAGAGCGCACGAGGGAGCTTCCAGGGGGAAACGCCTGGTATCTTTATAGTCCTGTCGGGTTT
CGCCACCTCTGACTTGAGCGTCGATTTTTGTGATGCTCGTCAGGGGGGCGGAGCCTATGGAAAAACGCCA
GCAACGCGGCCTTTTTACGGTTCCTGGCCTTTTGCTGGCCTTTTGCTCACATGTTCTTTCCTGCGTTATC
CCCTGATTCTGTGGATAACCGTATTACCGCCTTTGAGTGAGCTGATACCGCTCGCCGCAGCCGAACGACC
GAGCGCAGCGAGTCAGTGAGCGAGGAAGCGGAAGAGCGCCTGATGCGGTATTTTCTCCTTACGCATCTGT
GCGGTATTTCACACCGCAATGGTGCACTCTCAGTACAATCTGCTCTGATGCCGCATAGTTAAGCCAGTAT
ACACTCCGCTATCGCTACGTGACTGGGTCATGGCTGCGCCCCGACACCCGCCAACACCCGCTGACGCGCC
CTGACGGGCTTGTCTGCTCCCGGCATCCGCTTACAGACAAGCTGTGACCGTCTCCGGGAGCTGCATGTGT
CAGAGGTTTTCACCGTCATCACCGAAACGCGCGAGGCAGCTGCGGTAAAGCTCATCAGCGTGGTCGTGAA
GCGATTCACAGATGTCTGCCTGTTCATCCGCGTCCAGCTCGTTGAGTTTCTCCAGAAGCGTTAATGTCTG
GCTTCTGATAAAGCGGGCCATGTTAAGGGCGGTTTTTTCCTGTTTGGTCACTGATGCCTCCGTGTAAGGG
GGATTTCTGTTCATGGGGGTAATGATACCGATGAAACGAGAGAGGATGCTCACGATACGGGTTACTGATG
ATGAACATGCCCGGTTACTGGAACGTTGTGAGGGTAAACAACTGGCGGTATGGATGCGGCGGGACCAGAG
AAAAATCACTCAGGGTCAATGCCAGCGCTTCGTTAATACAGATGTAGGTGTTCCACAGGGTAGCCAGCAG
CATCCTGCGATGCAGATCCGGAACATAATGGTGCAGGGCGCTGACTTCCGCGTTTCCAGACTTTACGAAA
CACGGAAACCGAAGACCATTCATGTTGTTGCTCAGGTCGCAGACGTTTTGCAGCAGCAGTCGCTTCACGT
TCGCTCGCGTATCGGTGATTCATTCTGCTAACCAGTAAGGCAACCCCGCCAGCCTAGCCGGGTCCTCAAC
GACAGGAGCACGATCATGCGCACCCGTGGGGCCGCCATGCCGGCGATAATGGCCTGCTTCTCGCCGAAAC
GTTTGGTGGCGGGACCAGTGACGAAGGCTTGAGCGAGGGCGTGCAAGATTCCGAATACCGCAAGCGACAG
GCCGATCATCGTCGCGCTCCAGCGAAAGCGGTCCTCGCCGAAAATGACCCAGAGCGCTGCCGGCACCTGT
CCTACGAGTTGCATGATAAAGAAGACAGTCATAAGTGCGGCGACGATAGTCATGCCCCGCGCCCACCGGA
AGGAGCTGACTGGGTTGAAGGCTCTCAAGGGCATCGGTCGAGATCCCGGTGCCTAATGAGTGAGCTAACT
TACATTAATTGCGTTGCGCTCACTGCCCGCTTTCCAGTCGGGAAACCTGTCGTGCCAGCTGCATTAATGA
ATCGGCCAACGCGCGGGGAGAGGCGGTTTGCGTATTGGGCGCCAGGGTGGTTTTTCTTTTCACCAGTGAG
ACGGGCAACAGCTGATTGCCCTTCACCGCCTGGCCCTGAGAGAGTTGCAGCAAGCGGTCCACGCTGGTTT
GCCCCAGCAGGCGAAAATCCTGTTTGATGGTGGTTAACGGCGGGATATAACATGAGCTGTCTTCGGTATC
GTCGTATCCCACTACCGAGATATCCGCACCAACGCGCAGCCCGGACTCGGTAATGGCGCGCATTGCGCCC
AGCGCCATCTGATCGTTGGCAACCAGCATCGCAGTGGGAACGATGCCCTCATTCAGCATTTGCATGGTTT
GTTGAAAACCGGACATGGCACTCCAGTCGCCTTCCCGTTCCGCTATCGGCTGAATTTGATTGCGAGTGAG
ATATTTATGCCAGCCAGCCAGACGCAGACGCGCCGAGACAGAACTTAATGGGCCCGCTAACAGCGCGATT
TGCTGGTGACCCAATGCGACCAGATGCTCCACGCCCAGTCGCGTACCGTCTTCATGGGAGAAAATAATAC
TGTTGATGGGTGTCTGGTCAGAGACATCAAGAAATAACGCCGGAACATTAGTGCAGGCAGCTTCCACAGC
AATGGCATCCTGGTCATCCAGCGGATAGTTAATGATCAGCCCACTGACGCGTTGCGCGAGAAGATTGTGC
ACCGCCGCTTTACAGGCTTCGACGCCGCTTCGTTCTACCATCGACACCACCACGCTGGCACCCAGTTGAT
CGGCGCGAGATTTAATCGCCGCGACAATTTGCGACGGCGCGTGCAGGGCCAGACTGGAGGTGGCAACGCC
AATCAGCAACGACTGTTTGCCCGCCAGTTGTTGTGCCACGCGGTTGGGAATGTAATTCAGCTCCGCCATC
GCCGCTTCCACTTTTTCCCGCGTTTTCGCAGAAACGTGGCTGGCCTGGTTCACCACGCGGGAAACGGTCT
GATAAGAGACACCGGCATACTCTGCGACATCGTATAACGTTACTGGTTTCACATTCACCACCCTGAATTG
ACTCTCTTCCGGGCGCTATCATGCCATACCGCGAAAGGTTTTGCGCCATTCGATGGTGTCCGGGATCTCG
ACGCTCTCCCTTATGCGACTCCTGCATTAGGAAGCAGCCCAGTAGTAGGTTGAGGCCGTTGAGCACCGCC
GCCGCAAGGAATGGTGCATGCAAGGAGATGGCGCCCAACAGTCCCCCGGCCACGGGGCCTGCCACCATAC
CCACGCCGAAACAAGCGCTCATGAGCCCGAAGTGGCGAGCCCGATCTTCCCCATCGGTGATGTCGGCGAT
ATAGGCGCCAGCAACCGCACCTGTGGCGCCGGTGATGCCGGCCACGATGCGTCCGGCGT
