Features (pLannotate 1.2.2; 19 found; start..end, strand, type, name):
     30..48      +  promoter       T7 promoter: promoter for bacteriophage T7 RNA polymerase
     49..73      +  protein_bind   lac operator: The lac repressor binds to the lac operator to inhibit transcription in E. coli. This inhibition can be relieved by adding lactose or isopropyl-β-D-thiogalactopyranoside (IPTG). lac repressor encoded by lacI
     88..110     +  RBS            RBS: efficient ribosome binding site from bacteriophage T7 gene 10 (Olins and Rangwala, 1989)
    121..966     +  CDS            H2-D1 (fragment) (sequence partly withheld): HA12_MOUSE - Experimental evidence at protein level: Swiss-Prot protein existence level 1. Involved in the presentation of foreign antigens to the immune system. From Mus musculus (Mouse).
   1042..1059    +  CDS            9xHis (fragment): 9xHis affinity tag
   1069..1118    +  CDS            SET1 (fragment): solubility-enhancement tag derived from T7 phage gene 10B
   1126..1173    +  terminator     T7 terminator: transcription terminator for bacteriophage T7 RNA polymerase
   1210..1665    +  rep_origin     f1 ori (sequence partly withheld): f1 bacteriophage origin of replication; arrow indicates direction of (+) strand synthesis
   1692..1749    +  promoter       AmpR promoter (fragment): bla
   1758..2573    -  CDS            KanR: aminoglycoside phosphotransferase; aph(3')-Ia; confers resistance to kanamycin in bacteria or G418 (Geneticin®) in eukaryotes
   2695..3283    +  rep_origin     ori: high-copy-number ColE1/pMB1/pBR322/pUC origin of replication
   3469..3611    -  misc_feature   bom: basis of mobility region from pBR322
   3713..3904    -  CDS            rop: Rop protein, which maintains plasmids at low copy number; rop
   3921..4301    +  CDS            YPB1_ECOLX: Protein predicted: Swiss-Prot protein existence level 4. From Escherichia coli.
   4373..4664    -  CDS            TcR (fragment): tetracycline efflux protein; tet; confers resistance to tetracycline
   4679..4700    -  protein_bind   CAP binding site: CAP binding activates transcription in the presence of cAMP. E. coli catabolite activator protein
   4713..5795    -  CDS            lacI: lac repressor; lacI; The lac repressor binds to the lac operator to inhibit transcription in E. coli. This inhibition can be relieved by adding lactose or isopropyl-β-D-thiogalactopyranoside (IPTG).
   5796..5873    -  promoter       lacI promoter: lacI
   5881..8       -  CDS            TcR (fragment) (across the origin): tetracycline efflux protein; tet; confers resistance to tetracycline
>Addgene plasmid #180452 | pTCF3 H-2D(d) | depositor full sequence | sequence record 357359 | pTCF3 H-2D(d) sequence 6152 bps
AGAGGATCGAGATCTCGATCCCGCGAAATTAATACGACTCACTATAGGGGAATTGTGAGCGGATAACAAT
TCCCCTCTAGAAATAATTTTGTTTAACTTTAAGAAGGAGATATACATATGGGT
[819 nt withheld, positions 124-942]
GGCAAGGAGGAGCCTCCTTCATCCGGATCCCTGCATCATATTCTGGATGCACAGAAAATGGTGTGGAATC
ATCGTTAAAAGCTTGCGGCCGCACTCGAGCACCACCACCACCACCACTGAGATCCGGCTGCTAACAAAGC
CCGAAAGGAAGCTGAGTTGGCTGCTGCCACCGCTGAGCAATAACTAGCATAACCCCTTGGGGCCTCTAAA
CGGGTCTTGAGGGGTTTTTTGCTGAAAGGAGGAACTATATCCGGATTGGCGAATGGG
[124 nt withheld, positions 1210-1333]
C
[91 nt withheld, positions 1335-1425]
A
[49 nt withheld, positions 1427-1475]
CCTTTGACGTTGGAGTCCACGTTCTTT
[37 nt withheld, positions 1503-1539]
ACCCTATCTCGGTCTATTCTTTTGATTTATAAGGGATTTTGCCGATTTCGGCCTATTGGTTAAAAAATGA
GCTGATTTAACAAAAATTTAACGCGAATTTTAACAAAATATTAACGTTTACAATTTCAGGTGGCACTTTT
CGGGGAAATGTGCGCGGAACCCCTATTTGTTTATTTTTCTAAATACATTCAAATATGTATCCGCTCATGA
ATTAATTCTTAGAAAAACTCATCGAGCATCAAATGAAACTGCAATTTATTCATATCAGGATTATCAATAC
CATATTTTTGAAAAAGCCGTTTCTGTAATGAAGGAGAAAACTCACCGAGGCAGTTCCATAGGATGGCAAG
ATCCTGGTATCGGTCTGCGATTCCGACTCGTCCAACATCAATACAACCTATTAATTTCCCCTCGTCAAAA
ATAAGGTTATCAAGTGAGAAATCACCATGAGTGACGACTGAATCCGGTGAGAATGGCAAAAGTTTATGCA
TTTCTTTCCAGACTTGTTCAACAGGCCAGCCATTACGCTCGTCATCAAAATCACTCGCATCAACCAAACC
GTTATTCATTCGTGATTGCGCCTGAGCGAGACGAAATACGCGATCGCTGTTAAAAGGACAATTACAAACA
GGAATCGAATGCAACCGGCGCAGGAACACTGCCAGCGCATCAACAATATTTTCACCTGAATCAGGATATT
CTTCTAATACCTGGAATGCTGTTTTCCCGGGGATCGCAGTGGTGAGTAACCATGCATCATCAGGAGTACG
GATAAAATGCTTGATGGTCGGAAGAGGCATAAATTCCGTCAGCCAGTTTAGTCTGACCATCTCATCTGTA
ACATCATTGGCAACGCTACCTTTGCCATGTTTCAGAAACAACTCTGGCGCATCGGGCTTCCCATACAATC
GATAGATTGTCGCACCTGATTGCCCGACATTATCGCGAGCCCATTTATACCCATATAAATCAGCATCCAT
GTTGGAATTTAATCGCGGCCTAGAGCAAGACGTTTCCCGTTGAATATGGCTCATAACACCCCTTGTATTA
CTGTTTATGTAAGCAGACAGTTTTATTGTTCATGACCAAAATCCCTTAACGTGAGTTTTCGTTCCACTGA
GCGTCAGACCCCGTAGAAAAGATCAAAGGATCTTCTTGAGATCCTTTTTTTCTGCGCGTAATCTGCTGCT
TGCAAACAAAAAAACCACCGCTACCAGCGGTGGTTTGTTTGCCGGATCAAGAGCTACCAACTCTTTTTCC
GAAGGTAACTGGCTTCAGCAGAGCGCAGATACCAAATACTGTCCTTCTAGTGTAGCCGTAGTTAGGCCAC
CACTTCAAGAACTCTGTAGCACCGCCTACATACCTCGCTCTGCTAATCCTGTTACCAGTGGCTGCTGCCA
GTGGCGATAAGTCGTGTCTTACCGGGTTGGACTCAAGACGATAGTTACCGGATAAGGCGCAGCGGTCGGG
CTGAACGGGGGGTTCGTGCACACAGCCCAGCTTGGAGCGAACGACCTACACCGAACTGAGATACCTACAG
CGTGAGCTATGAGAAAGCGCCACGCTTCCCGAAGGGAGAAAGGCGGACAGGTATCCGGTAAGCGGCAGGG
TCGGAACAGGAGAGCGCACGAGGGAGCTTCCAGGGGGAAACGCCTGGTATCTTTATAGTCCTGTCGGGTT
TCGCCACCTCTGACTTGAGCGTCGATTTTTGTGATGCTCGTCAGGGGGGCGGAGCCTATGGAAAAACGCC
AGCAACGCGGCCTTTTTACGGTTCCTGGCCTTTTGCTGGCCTTTTGCTCACATGTTCTTTCCTGCGTTAT
CCCCTGATTCTGTGGATAACCGTATTACCGCCTTTGAGTGAGCTGATACCGCTCGCCGCAGCCGAACGAC
CGAGCGCAGCGAGTCAGTGAGCGAGGAAGCGGAAGAGCGCCTGATGCGGTATTTTCTCCTTACGCATCTG
TGCGGTATTTCACACCGCATATATGGTGCACTCTCAGTACAATCTGCTCTGATGCCGCATAGTTAAGCCA
GTATACACTCCGCTATCGCTACGTGACTGGGTCATGGCTGCGCCCCGACACCCGCCAACACCCGCTGACG
CGCCCTGACGGGCTTGTCTGCTCCCGGCATCCGCTTACAGACAAGCTGTGACCGTCTCCGGGAGCTGCAT
GTGTCAGAGGTTTTCACCGTCATCACCGAAACGCGCGAGGCAGCTGCGGTAAAGCTCATCAGCGTGGTCG
TGAAGCGATTCACAGATGTCTGCCTGTTCATCCGCGTCCAGCTCGTTGAGTTTCTCCAGAAGCGTTAATG
TCTGGCTTCTGATAAAGCGGGCCATGTTAAGGGCGGTTTTTTCCTGTTTGGTCACTGATGCCTCCGTGTA
AGGGGGATTTCTGTTCATGGGGGTAATGATACCGATGAAACGAGAGAGGATGCTCACGATACGGGTTACT
GATGATGAACATGCCCGGTTACTGGAACGTTGTGAGGGTAAACAACTGGCGGTATGGATGCGGCGGGACC
AGAGAAAAATCACTCAGGGTCAATGCCAGCGCTTCGTTAATACAGATGTAGGTGTTCCACAGGGTAGCCA
GCAGCATCCTGCGATGCAGATCCGGAACATAATGGTGCAGGGCGCTGACTTCCGCGTTTCCAGACTTTAC
GAAACACGGAAACCGAAGACCATTCATGTTGTTGCTCAGGTCGCAGACGTTTTGCAGCAGCAGTCGCTTC
ACGTTCGCTCGCGTATCGGTGATTCATTCTGCTAACCAGTAAGGCAACCCCGCCAGCCTAGCCGGGTCCT
CAACGACAGGAGCACGATCATGCGCACCCGTGGGGCCGCCATGCCGGCGATAATGGCCTGCTTCTCGCCG
AAACGTTTGGTGGCGGGACCAGTGACGAAGGCTTGAGCGAGGGCGTGCAAGATTCCGAATACCGCAAGCG
ACAGGCCGATCATCGTCGCGCTCCAGCGAAAGCGGTCCTCGCCGAAAATGACCCAGAGCGCTGCCGGCAC
CTGTCCTACGAGTTGCATGATAAAGAAGACAGTCATAAGTGCGGCGACGATAGTCATGCCCCGCGCCCAC
CGGAAGGAGCTGACTGGGTTGAAGGCTCTCAAGGGCATCGGTCGAGATCCCGGTGCCTAATGAGTGAGCT
AACTTACATTAATTGCGTTGCGCTCACTGCCCGCTTTCCAGTCGGGAAACCTGTCGTGCCAGCTGCATTA
ATGAATCGGCCAACGCGCGGGGAGAGGCGGTTTGCGTATTGGGCGCCAGGGTGGTTTTTCTTTTCACCAG
TGAGACGGGCAACAGCTGATTGCCCTTCACCGCCTGGCCCTGAGAGAGTTGCAGCAAGCGGTCCACGCTG
GTTTGCCCCAGCAGGCGAAAATCCTGTTTGATGGTGGTTAACGGCGGGATATAACATGAGCTGTCTTCGG
TATCGTCGTATCCCACTACCGAGATATCCGCACCAACGCGCAGCCCGGACTCGGTAATGGCGCGCATTGC
GCCCAGCGCCATCTGATCGTTGGCAACCAGCATCGCAGTGGGAACGATGCCCTCATTCAGCATTTGCATG
GTTTGTTGAAAACCGGACATGGCACTCCAGTCGCCTTCCCGTTCCGCTATCGGCTGAATTTGATTGCGAG
TGAGATATTTATGCCAGCCAGCCAGACGCAGACGCGCCGAGACAGAACTTAATGGGCCCGCTAACAGCGC
GATTTGCTGGTGACCCAATGCGACCAGATGCTCCACGCCCAGTCGCGTACCGTCTTCATGGGAGAAAATA
ATACTGTTGATGGGTGTCTGGTCAGAGACATCAAGAAATAACGCCGGAACATTAGTGCAGGCAGCTTCCA
CAGCAATGGCATCCTGGTCATCCAGCGGATAGTTAATGATCAGCCCACTGACGCGTTGCGCGAGAAGATT
GTGCACCGCCGCTTTACAGGCTTCGACGCCGCTTCGTTCTACCATCGACACCACCACGCTGGCACCCAGT
TGATCGGCGCGAGATTTAATCGCCGCGACAATTTGCGACGGCGCGTGCAGGGCCAGACTGGAGGTGGCAA
CGCCAATCAGCAACGACTGTTTGCCCGCCAGTTGTTGTGCCACGCGGTTGGGAATGTAATTCAGCTCCGC
CATCGCCGCTTCCACTTTTTCCCGCGTTTTCGCAGAAACGTGGCTGGCCTGGTTCACCACGCGGGAAACG
GTCTGATAAGAGACACCGGCATACTCTGCGACATCGTATAACGTTACTGGTTTCACATTCACCACCCTGA
ATTGACTCTCTTCCGGGCGCTATCATGCCATACCGCGAAAGGTTTTGCGCCATTCGATGGTGTCCGGGAT
CTCGACGCTCTCCCTTATGCGACTCCTGCATTAGGAAGCAGCCCAGTAGTAGGTTGAGGCCGTTGAGCAC
CGCCGCCGCAAGGAATGGTGCATGCAAGGAGATGGCGCCCAACAGTCCCCCGGCCACGGGGCCTGCCACC
ATACCCACGCCGAAACAAGCGCTCATGAGCCCGAAGTGGCGAGCCCGATCTTCCCCATCGGTGATGTCGG
CGATATAGGCGCCAGCAACCGCACCTGTGGCGCCGGTGATGCCGGCCACGATGCGTCCGGCGT
